Addgene plasmid #128883: pMV4
Purpose: Position 3 module- mCherry
Depositing lab: Gilles Charvin. Depositing organization: Institut de Genetique et de Biologie Moleculaire et Cellulaire (IGBMC). Publication: COSPLAY: An expandable toolbox for combinatorial and swift generation of expression plasmids in yeast. Goulev Y, Matifas A, Heyer V, Reina-San-Martin B, Charvin G. PLoS One. 2019 Aug 28;14(8):e0220694. doi: 10.1371/journal.pone.0220694. eCollection 2019. PubMed 31461461.
Backbone
  Vector backbone: pUC57BsaI
  Backbone size w/o insert (bp): 2724
  Total vector size (bp): 3445
  Modifications to backbone: Insertion of GAAC-mCherry-CGCA by MEGAWHOP
  Vector type: Yeast Expression, Synthetic Biology
Growth in bacteria
  Bacterial resistance: Ampicillin, 100 μg/mL
  Growth temperature: 37°C
  Growth strain: DH5alpha
  Copy number: Unknown
Gene/Insert
  Gene/Insert name: mCherry
  Species: Synthetic
  Insert size (bp): 721
Terms and licenses: Academic/Nonprofit Terms; Industry Terms: Not Available to Industry
Depositor comments: Please visit https://www.biorxiv.org/content/10.1101/630277v1 for BioRxiv preprint.
How to cite: pMV4 was a gift from Gilles Charvin (Addgene plasmid # 128883 ; http://n2t.net/addgene:128883 ; RRID:Addgene_128883)
