[The description below was written by a language model from this plasmid's Addgene catalogue record and pLannotate feature annotations shown in this document.]
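Description:
pMV4 is a small (about 3.4 kb) part-donor plasmid from the COSPLAY toolbox, a modular system for the combinatorial assembly of yeast expression plasmids. It is built on pUC57BsaI, a pUC57-type cloning backbone whose name suggests adaptation for BsaI-based assembly, and it is maintained in E. coli through a high-copy ColE1/pUC origin with ampicillin selection provided by the β-lactamase gene and its native promoter. The remaining annotated elements are residual cloning-vector sequence rather than functional parts of the payload. These comprise the lac promoter, operator and CAP site, a lacZα fragment spanning the sequence origin, and short fragments of lacI, rop and bom. No yeast origin, centromere or auxotrophic marker is annotated, so the plasmid itself is not designed to replicate or be selected in yeast.

The payload is a roughly 720 bp synthetic insert carrying the coding sequence of mCherry, a rapidly maturing monomeric red fluorescent protein derived from Discosoma. According to the record, the insert was introduced by MEGAWHOP whole-plasmid cloning and is flanked by the four-nucleotide sequences GAAC and CGCA. These presumably act as the defined overhangs that determine where the part joins its neighbours in a Golden Gate-style reaction, which would fit its designation as a "position 3" module. No promoter or terminator for yeast expression accompanies mCherry here, and the adjacent lac promoter points away from it. These elements would come from modules occupying other positions. The record does not say what the other positions hold, so whether mCherry acts as a fusion tag or a standalone reporter depends on the assembly.
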