Features (pLannotate 1.2.2; 11 found; start..end, strand, type, name):
    126..833     +  CDS            mCherry: mCherry is a basic (constitutively fluorescent) red fluorescent protein published in 2004, derived from Discosoma sp.. It is reported to be a very rapidly-maturing monomer with low acid sensitivity.
    921..937     -  protein_bind   lac operator: The lac repressor binds to the lac operator to inhibit transcription in E. coli. This inhibition can be relieved by adding lactose or isopropyl-β-D-thiogalactopyranoside (IPTG). lac repressor encoded by lacI
    945..975     -  promoter       lac promoter: promoter for the E. coli lac operon
    990..1011    -  protein_bind   CAP binding site: CAP binding activates transcription in the presence of cAMP. E. coli catabolite activator protein
   1024..1116    -  CDS            lacI (fragment): lac repressor; lacI; The lac repressor binds to the lac operator to inhibit transcription in E. coli. This inhibition can be relieved by adding lactose or isopropyl-β-D-thiogalactopyranoside (IPTG).
   1299..1887    -  rep_origin     ori: high-copy-number ColE1/pMB1/pBR322/pUC origin of replication
   2058..2918    -  CDS            AmpR: β-lactamase; bla; confers resistance to ampicillin, carbenicillin, and related antibiotics
   2919..3023    -  promoter       AmpR promoter: bla
   3118..3153    +  CDS            rop (fragment): Rop protein, which maintains plasmids at low copy number; rop
   3255..3354    +  misc_feature   bom (fragment): basis of mobility region from pBR322
   3360..72      -  CDS            lacZα (fragment) (across the origin): LacZα fragment of β-galactosidase; lacZ fragment
>Addgene plasmid #128883 | pMV4 | addgene full sequence | sequence record 252815 | Addgene NGS Result
CTGCAAGGCGATTAAGTTGGGTAACGCCAGGGTTTTCCCAGTCACGACGTTGTAAAACGACGGCCAGTGA
ATTCGAGCTCGGTACCTCGCGAATGCATCTAGATATCGGATCCCGGTCTCGGAACATGGTGAGCAAGGGC
GAGGAGGATAACATGGCCATCATCAAGGAGTTCATGCGCTTCAAGGTGCACATGGAGGGCTCCGTGAACG
GCCACGAGTTCGAGATCGAGGGCGAGGGCGAGGGCCGCCCCTACGAGGGCACCCAGACCGCCAAGCTGAA
GGTGACCAAGGGTGGCCCCCTGCCCTTCGCCTGGGACATCCTGTCCCCTCAGTTCATGTACGGCTCCAAG
GCCTACGTGAAGCACCCCGCCGACATCCCCGACTACTTGAAGCTGTCCTTCCCCGAGGGCTTCAAGTGGG
AGCGCGTGATGAACTTCGAGGACGGCGGCGTGGTGACCGTGACCCAGGACTCCTCCCTGCAGGACGGCGA
GTTCATCTACAAGGTGAAGCTGCGCGGCACCAACTTCCCCTCCGACGGCCCCGTAATGCAGAAGAAGACC
ATGGGCTGGGAGGCCTCCTCCGAGCGGATGTACCCCGAGGACGGCGCCCTGAAGGGCGAGATCAAGCAGA
GGCTGAAGCTGAAGGACGGCGGCCACTACGACGCTGAGGTCAAGACCACCTACAAGGCCAAGAAGCCCGT
GCAGCTGCCCGGCGCCTACAACGTCAACATCAAGTTGGACATCACCTCCCACAACGAGGACTACACCATC
GTGGAACAGTACGAACGCGCCGAGGGCCGCCACTCCACCGGCGGCATGGACGAGCTGTACAAGGGAGGCG
CAAGAGACCGGGCCCGTCGACTGCAGAGGCCTGCATGCAAGCTTGGCGTAATCATGGTCATAGCTGTTTC
CTGTGTGAAATTGTTATCCGCTCACAATTCCACACAACATACGAGCCGGAAGCATAAAGTGTAAAGCCTG
GGGTGCCTAATGAGTGAGCTAACTCACATTAATTGCGTTGCGCTCACTGCCCGCTTTCCAGTCGGGAAAC
CTGTCGTGCCAGCTGCATTAATGAATCGGCCAACGCGCGGGGAGAGGCGGTTTGCGTATTGGGCGCTCTT
CCGCTTCCTCGCTCACTGACTCGCTGCGCTCGGTCGTTCGGCTGCGGCGAGCGGTATCAGCTCACTCAAA
GGCGGTAATACGGTTATCCACAGAATCAGGGGATAACGCAGGAAAGAACATGTGAGCAAAAGGCCAGCAA
AAGGCCAGGAACCGTAAAAAGGCCGCGTTGCTGGCGTTTTTCCATAGGCTCCGCCCCCCTGACGAGCATC
ACAAAAATCGACGCTCAAGTCAGAGGTGGCGAAACCCGACAGGACTATAAAGATACCAGGCGTTTCCCCC
TGGAAGCTCCCTCGTGCGCTCTCCTGTTCCGACCCTGCCGCTTACCGGATACCTGTCCGCCTTTCTCCCT
TCGGGAAGCGTGGCGCTTTCTCATAGCTCACGCTGTAGGTATCTCAGTTCGGTGTAGGTCGTTCGCTCCA
AGCTGGGCTGTGTGCACGAACCCCCCGTTCAGCCCGACCGCTGCGCCTTATCCGGTAACTATCGTCTTGA
GTCCAACCCGGTAAGACACGACTTATCGCCACTGGCAGCAGCCACTGGTAACAGGATTAGCAGAGCGAGG
TATGTAGGCGGTGCTACAGAGTTCTTGAAGTGGTGGCCTAACTACGGCTACACTAGAAGAACAGTATTTG
GTATCTGCGCTCTGCTGAAGCCAGTTACCTTCGGAAAAAGAGTTGGTAGCTCTTGATCCGGCAAACAAAC
CACCGCTGGTAGCGGTGGTTTTTTTGTTTGCAAGCAGCAGATTACGCGCAGAAAAAAAGGATCTCAAGAA
GATCCTTTGATCTTTTCTACGGGGTCTGACGCTCAGTGGAACGAAAACTCACGTTAAGGGATTTTGGTCA
TGAGATTATCAAAAAGGATCTTCACCTAGATCCTTTTAAATTAAAAATGAAGTTTTAAATCAATCTAAAG
TATATATGAGTAAACTTGGTCTGACAGTTACCAATGCTTAATCAGTGAGGCACCTATCTCAGCGATCTGT
CTATTTCGTTCATCCATAGTTGCCTGACTCCCCGTCGTGTAGATAACTACGATACGGGAGGGCTTACCAT
CTGGCCCCAGTGCTGCAATGATACCGCGAGATCCACGCTCACCGGCTCCAGATTTATCAGCAATAAACCA
GCCAGCCGGAAGGGCCGAGCGCAGAAGTGGTCCTGCAACTTTATCCGCCTCCATCCAGTCTATTAATTGT
TGCCGGGAAGCTAGAGTAAGTAGTTCGCCAGTTAATAGTTTGCGCAACGTTGTTGCCATTGCTACAGGCA
TCGTGGTGTCACGCTCGTCGTTTGGTATGGCTTCATTCAGCTCCGGTTCCCAACGATCAAGGCGAGTTAC
ATGATCCCCCATGTTGTGCAAAAAAGCGGTTAGCTCCTTCGGTCCTCCGATCGTTGTCAGAAGTAAGTTG
GCCGCAGTGTTATCACTCATGGTTATGGCAGCACTGCATAATTCTCTTACTGTCATGCCATCCGTAAGAT
GCTTTTCTGTGACTGGTGAGTACTCAACCAAGTCATTCTGAGAATAGTGTATGCGGCGACCGAGTTGCTC
TTGCCCGGCGTCAATACGGGATAATACCGCGCCACATAGCAGAACTTTAAAAGTGCTCATCATTGGAAAA
CGTTCTTCGGGGCGAAAACTCTCAAGGATCTTACCGCTGTTGAGATCCAGTTCGATGTAACCCACTCGTG
CACCCAACTGATCTTCAGCATCTTTTACTTTCACCAGCGTTTCTGGGTGAGCAAAAACAGGAAGGCAAAA
TGCCGCAAAAAAGGGAATAAGGGCGACACGGAAATGTTGAATACTCATACTCTTCCTTTTTCAATATTAT
TGAAGCATTTATCAGGGTTATTGTCTCATGAGCGGATACATATTTGAATGTATTTAGAAAAATAAACAAA
TAGGGGTTCCGCGCACATTTCCCCGAAAAGTGCCACCTGACGTCTAAGAAACCATTATTATCATGACATT
AACCTATAAAAATAGGCGTATCACGAGGCCCTTTCGTCTCGCGCGTTTCGGTGATGACGGTGAAAACCTC
TGACACATGCAGCTCCCGGAGACGGTCACAGCTTGTCTGTAAGCGGATGCCGGGAGCAGACAAGCCCGTC
AGGGCGCGTCAGCGGGTGTTGGCGGGTGTCGGGGCTGGCTTAACTATGCGGCATCAGAGCAGATTGTACT
GAGAGTGCACCATATGCGGTGTGAAATACCGCACAGATGCGTAAGGAGAAAATACCGCATCAGGCGCCAT
TCGCCATTCAGGCTGCGCAACTGTTGGGAAGGGCGATCGGTGCGGGCCTCTTCGCTATTACGCCAGCTGG
CGAAAGGGGGATGTG
